Addgene plasmid #243906: pR6Ko2_FRTampFRT
Purpose: GoldenBraid2.0 Flp recombinase excisable antibiotic resistance cassette in the grammar of an assembled transcription unit. Ready to be amplified to make gene knockouts.
Depositing lab: Christophe Herman. Depositing organization: Baylor College of Medicine. Publication: GoldenBraid2.0 E. coli: a comprehensive and characterized toolkit for enterics. Cooke MB, Welch KT, Ramirez LD, Wen AX, Marciano DC, Herman C. Synth Biol (Oxf). 2025 Aug 14;10(1):ysaf015. doi: 10.1093/synbio/ysaf015. eCollection 2025. PubMed 40927394.
Backbone
  Vector backbone: pR6K
  Vector type: Bacterial Expression
Growth in bacteria
  Bacterial resistance: Chloramphenicol, 25 μg/mL
  Growth temperature: 37°C
  Growth strain: Pir1
  Copy number: High Copy
Gene/Insert
  Gene/Insert name: bla
  Species: Synthetic
  Insert size (bp): 1158
  Cloning method: Golden Gate
Terms and licenses: Academic/Nonprofit Terms; Industry Terms: Not Available to Industry
How to cite: pR6Ko2_FRTampFRT was a gift from Christophe Herman (Addgene plasmid # 243906 ; http://n2t.net/addgene:243906 ; RRID:Addgene_243906)
