[The description below was written by a language model from this plasmid's Addgene catalogue record and pLannotate feature annotations shown in this document.]
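Description:
pR6Ko2_FRTampFRT is a small (about 3 kb) bacterial plasmid from a GoldenBraid2.0 toolkit for E. coli and related enterics, built on a pR6K backbone. It replicates from the R6K γ origin, which depends on the pi initiator protein supplied in trans, so it can only be maintained in pir-expressing hosts such as the listed Pir1 strain, where it is recorded as high copy. The backbone is selected with chloramphenicol through a cat gene driven by its own promoter. rrnB T1 and T2 terminators sit in the backbone on either side of the origin and marker region, helping insulate it from the cloning site. SP6 and T7 promoter sequences and a short lacZα remnant flank the insert position, presumably left over from the cloning cassette that Golden Gate assembly replaced.

The payload is a roughly 1.2 kb synthetic cassette consisting of the bla gene (β-lactamase, conferring ampicillin/carbenicillin resistance) under the native AmpR promoter, bracketed by two FRT sites in the same orientation. One is annotated as a minimal FRT, the other as a full-length site. Flp recombinase acting on these sites excises the intervening marker, leaving a single FRT scar. The cassette is formatted in the GoldenBraid grammar of an assembled transcription unit, so it can be combined with other units in higher-order assemblies.

According to the record, it is also meant to serve as a PCR template for making gene knockouts, where the amplified marker replaces a chromosomal target and is later removed with Flp. The pi-dependent origin is convenient here, since carry-over template plasmid cannot replicate in ordinary pir-negative strains and so should not yield false ampicillin-resistant colonies.
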