Features (pLannotate 1.2.2; 13 found; start..end, strand, type, name):
     44..77      +  protein_bind   FRT (minimal): supports FLP-mediated excision but not integration (Turan and Bode, 2011) FLP recombinase from the Saccharomyces cerevisiae 2μ plasmid
    125..229     +  promoter       AmpR promoter: bla
    230..1090    +  CDS            AmpR: β-lactamase; bla; confers resistance to ampicillin, carbenicillin, and related antibiotics
   1103..1150    +  protein_bind   FRT: FLP-mediated recombination occurs in the 8-bp core sequence TCTAGAAA (Turan and Bode, 2011). FLP recombinase from the Saccharomyces cerevisiae 2μ plasmid
   1236..1254    -  promoter       SP6 promoter: promoter for bacteriophage SP6 RNA polymerase
   1356..1402    +  terminator     rrnB T1 terminator: transcription terminator T1 from the E. coli rrnB gene
   1484..1840    +  rep_origin     R6K γ ori: γ replication origin from E. coli plasmid R6K; requires the R6K initiator protein pi for replication
   1852..1869    +  promoter       tet promoter (fragment): E. coli promoter for tetracycline efflux protein gene
   1957..2613    -  CDS            cat: CAT_ECOLX - Experimental evidence at protein level: Swiss-Prot protein existence level 1. This enzyme is an effector of chloramphenicol resistance in bacteria. From Escherichia coli. This protein is used as a marker in many commonly used cloning vectors, such as pACYC184.
   2614..2716    -  promoter       cat promoter: promoter of the E. coli cat gene encoding chloramphenicol acetyltransferase
   2735..2762    -  terminator     rrnB T2 terminator: transcription terminator T2 from the E. coli rrnB gene
   2903..2924    -  CDS            lacZα (fragment): LacZα fragment of β-galactosidase; lacZ fragment
   2927..2945    +  promoter       T7 promoter: promoter for bacteriophage T7 RNA polymerase
>Addgene plasmid #243906 | pR6Ko2_FRTampFRT | addgene full sequence | sequence record 493668 | Addgene NGS Result
GGTCTCAGTCAGGAGATTCCGGGGATCCGTCGACCTGCAGTTCGAAGTTCCTATTCTCTAGAAAGTATAG
GAACTTCAGAGCGCTTTTGAAGCTCACGCAGGTGGCACTTTTCGGGGAAATGTGCGCGGAACCCCTATTT
GTTTATTTTTCTAAATACATTCAAATATGTATCCGCTCATGAGACAATAACCCTGATAAATGCTTCAATA
ATATTGAAAAAGGAAGAGTATGAGTATTCAACATTTCCGTGTCGCCCTTATTCCCTTTTTTGCGGCATTT
TGCCTTCCTGTTTTTGCTCACCCAGAAACGCTGGTGAAAGTAAAAGATGCTGAAGATCAGTTGGGTGCAC
GAGTGGGTTACATCGAACTGGATCTCAACAGCGGTAAGATCCTTGAGAGTTTTCGCCCCGAAGAACGTTT
TCCAATGATGAGCACTTTTAAAGTTCTGCTATGTGGCGCGGTATTATCCCGTATTGACGCCGGGCAAGAG
CAACTCGGTCGCCGCATACACTATTCTCAGAATGACTTGGTTGAGTACTCACCAGTCACAGAAAAGCATC
TTACGGATGGCATGACAGTAAGAGAATTATGCAGTGCTGCCATAACCATGAGTGATAACACTGCGGCCAA
CTTACTTCTGACAACGATCGGAGGACCGAAGGAGCTAACCGCTTTTTTGCACAACATGGGGGATCATGTA
ACTCGCCTTGATCGTTGGGAACCGGAGCTGAATGAAGCCATACCAAACGACGAGCGTGACACCACGATGC
CTGTAGCAATGGCAACAACGTTGCGCAAACTATTAACTGGCGAACTACTTACTCTAGCTTCCCGGCAACA
ATTAATAGACTGGATGGAGGCGGATAAAGTTGCAGGACCACTTCTGCGCTCGGCCCTTCCGGCTGGCTGG
TTTATTGCTGATAAATCTGGAGCCGGTGAGCGTGGTTCTCGCGGTATCATTGCAGCACTGGGGCCAGATG
GTAAGCCCTCCCGTATCGTAGTTATCTACACGACGGGGAGTCAGGCAACTATGGATGAACGAAATAGACA
GATCGCTGAGATAGGTGCCTCACTGATTAAGCATTGGTAATAAGGGGATCTTGAAGTTCCTATTCCGAAG
TTCCTATTCTCTAGAAAGTATAGGAACTTCGAAGCAGCTCCAGCCTACACGCTGTCAGGAGGATCGCTCT
GCCATCTAGCACGCTTGAGACCTGCAGTGACTTGTATTCCGCGGTTCTATAGTGTCACCTAAATAGCTTG
GCGTAATTTAGGTCATAGCTGTTTCCTGTCGGACCAAAACGAAAAAAGGCCCCCCTTTCGGGAGGCCTCT
CTGGAATTTGGTACCGAGCAGGCATCAAATAAAACGAAAGGCTCAGTCGAAAGACTGGGCCTTTCGTTTT
ATCTGTTGTTTGTCGGTTGAACGCTCTCTGACGTACCGCGGCCGCGTAGAGGATCTGTTGATCAGCAGTT
CAACCTGTTGATAGTACGTACTAAGCTCTCATGTTTCACGTACTAAGCTCTCATGTTTAACGTACTAAGC
TCTCATGTTTAACGAACTAAACCCTCATGGCTAACGTACTAAGCTCTCATGGCTAACGTACTAAGCTCTC
ATGTTTCACGTACTAAGCTCTCATGTTTGAACAATAAAATTAATATAAATCAGCAACTTAAATAGCCTCT
AAGGTTTTAAGTTTTATAAGAAAAAAAAGAATATATAAGGCTTTTAAAGCTTTTAAGGTTTAACGGTTGT
GGACAACAAGCCAGGGATGTAACGCACTGAGAAGCCCTTAGAGCCTCTCAAAGCAATTTTGAGTGACACA
GGAACACTTAACGGCTGACATGTGATCATGTTTGACAGCTTATCATCGAATTTCTGCCATTCATCCGCTT
ATTATCACTTATTCAGGCGTAGCAACCAGGCGTTTAAGGGCACCAATAACTGCCTTAAAAAAATTACGCC
CCGCCCTGCCACTCGTCGCAATACTGTTGTAATTCATTAAGCATTCTGCCGACATGGAAGCCATCACAAA
CGGCATGATGAACCTGAATCGCCAGCGGCATCAGCACCTTGTCGCCTTGCGTATAGTATTTGCCCATCGT
GAAAACGGGGGCGAAGAAGTTGTCCATATTGGCCACGTTTAAATCAAAACTGGTGAAACTCACCCAGGGA
TTGGCTGACACGAAAAACATATTCTCAATAAACCCTTTAGGGAAATAGGCCAGGTTTTCACCGTAACACG
CCACATCTTGCGAATATATGTGTAGAAACTGCCGGAAATCGTCGTGGTATTCACTCCAGAGGCTTGAAAA
CGTTTCAGTTTGCTCATGGAAAACGGTGTAACAAGGGTGAACACTATCCCATATCACCAGCTCACCGTCT
TTCATTGCCATACGAAATTCCGGATGAGCATTCATCAGGCGGGCAAGAATGTGAATAAAGGCCGGATAAA
ACTTGTGCTTATTTTTCTTTACGGTCTTTAAAAAGGCCGTAATATCCAGTTGAACGGTCTGGTTATAGGT
ACATTGAGCAACTGACTGAAATGCCTCAAAATGTTCTTTACGATGCCATTGGGATATATCAACGGTGGTA
TATCCAGTGATTTTTTTCTCCATTTTAGCTTCCTTAGCTCCTGAAAATCTCGATAACTCAAAAAATACGC
CCGGTAGTGATCTTATTTCATTATGGTGAAAGTTGGAACCTCTTACGTGCCGATCATAACATTGTAGAAA
CGCAAAAAGGCCATCCGTCAGGATGGCCTTCTGCTTAATTTGATGCCTGGCAGTTTATGGCGGGCGTCCT
GCCCGCCACCCTTTCAGCCAAAAAACTTAAGACCGCCGGTCTTGTCCACTACCTTGCAGTAATGCGGTGG
ACAGGATCGGCGGTTTTCTTTTCTCTTCTCAATGTAAAACGACGGCCAGTGAATTGTAATACGACTCACT
ATAGGGTTCCTGCA
